LOCUS       Exported 5039 bp ds-DNA circular SYN 13-MAY-2021
DEFINITION  Luciferase reporter containing CDK4 promoter.
ACCESSION   .
VERSION     .
KEYWORDS    CDk4-luciferase fragment 4
SOURCE      synthetic DNA construct
  ORGANISM  synthetic DNA construct
REFERENCE   1 (bases 1 to 5039)
  TITLE     Modiano Lab plasmids
REFERENCE   2 (bases 1 to 5039)
  AUTHORS   .
  TITLE     Direct Submission
  JOURNAL   Exported May 13, 2021 from SnapGene Server 1.1.58
            http://www.snapgene.com
FEATURES             Location/Qualifiers
     source          1..5039
                     /organism="synthetic DNA construct"
                     /mol_type="other DNA"
     CDS             1..1653
                     /codon_start=1
                     /gene="luc+"
                     /product="firefly luciferase"
                     /label=luciferase
                     /note="enhanced luc+ version of the luciferase gene"
                     /translation="MEDAKNIKKGPAPFYPLEDGTAGEQLHKAMKRYALVPGTIAFTDA
                     HIEVDITYAEYFEMSVRLAEAMKRYGLNTNHRIVVCSENSLQFFMPVLGALFIGVAVAP
                     ANDIYNERELLNSMGISQPTVVFVSKKGLQKILNVQKKLPIIQKIIIMDSKTDYQGFQS
                     MYTFVTSHLPPGFNEYDFVPESFDRDKTIALIMNSSGSTGLPKGVALPHRTACVRFSHA
                     RDPIFGNQIIPDTAILSVVPFHHGFGMFTTLGYLICGFRVVLMYRFEEELFLRSLQDYK
                     IQSALLVPTLFSFFAKSTLIDKYDLSNLHEIASGGAPLSKEVGEAVAKRFHLPGIRQGY
                     GLTETTSAILITPEGDDKPGAVGKVVPFFEAKVVDLDTGKTLGVNQRGELCVRGPMIMS
                     GYVNNPEATNALIDKDGWLHSGDIAYWDEDEHFFIVDRLKSLIKYKGYQVAPAELESIL
                     LQHPNIFDAGVAGLPDDDAGELPAAVVVLEHGKTMTEKEIVDYVASQVTTAKKLRGGVV
                     FVDEVPKGLTGKLDARKIREILIKAKKGGKIAV"
     primer_bind     complement(67..85)
                     /label=LucNrev
                     /note="Firefly luciferase, reverse primer"
     polyA_signal    1694..1815
                     /label=SV40 poly(A) signal
                     /note="SV40 polyadenylation signal"
     primer_bind     complement(1705..1724)
                     /label=EBV-rev
                     /note="SV40 polyA terminator, reverse primer"
     primer_bind     1759..1778
                     /label=SV40pA-R
                     /note="SV40 polyA, reverse primer"
     primer_bind     complement(2063..2080)
                     /label=L4440
                     /note="L4440 vector, forward primer"
     rep_origin      complement(2234..2822)
                     /direction=LEFT
                     /label=ori
                     /note="high-copy-number ColE1/pMB1/pBR322/pUC origin of
                     replication"
     primer_bind     complement(2314..2333)
                     /label=pBR322ori-F
                     /note="pBR322 origin, forward primer"
     CDS             complement(2993..3853)
                     /codon_start=1
                     /gene="bla"
                     /product="beta-lactamase"
                     /label=AmpR
                     /note="confers resistance to ampicillin, carbenicillin, and
                     related antibiotics"
                     /translation="MSIQHFRVALIPFFAAFCLPVFAHPETLVKVKDAEDQLGARVGYI
                     ELDLNSGKILESFRPEERFPMMSTFKVLLCGAVLSRIDAGQEQLGRRIHYSQNDLVEYS
                     PVTEKHLTDGMTVRELCSAAITMSDNTAANLLLTTIGGPKELTAFLHNMGDHVTRLDRW
                     EPELNEAIPNDERDTTMPVAMATTLRKLLTGELLTLASRQQLIDWMEADKVAGPLLRSA
                     LPAGWFIADKSGAGERGSRGIIAALGPDGKPSRIVVIYTTGSQATMDERNRQIAEIGAS
                     LIKHW"
     primer_bind     3616..3635
                     /label=Amp-R
                     /note="Ampicillin resistance gene, reverse primer"
     promoter        complement(3854..3958)
                     /gene="bla"
                     /label=AmpR promoter
     rep_origin      3985..4440
                     /direction=RIGHT
                     /label=f1 ori
                     /note="f1 bacteriophage origin of replication; arrow
                     indicates direction of (+) strand synthesis"
     primer_bind     complement(4072..4091)
                     /label=F1ori-R
                     /note="F1 origin, reverse primer"
     primer_bind     4282..4303
                     /label=F1ori-F
                     /note="F1 origin, forward primer"
     polyA_signal    4571..4619
                     /note="synthetic polyadenylation signal"
     misc_feature    4633..4724
                     /label=pause site
                     /note="RNA polymerase II transcriptional pause signal from
                     the human alpha-2 globin gene"
     primer_bind     4673..4692
                     /label=RVprimer3
                     /note="pGL3 vector, forward primer"
     regulatory      5034..4
                     /regulatory_class="other"
                     /note="vertebrate consensus sequence for strong initiation
                     of translation (Kozak, 1987)"
ORIGIN
        1 atggaagacg ccaaaaacat aaagaaaggc ccggcgccat tctatccgct ggaagatgga
       61 accgctggag agcaactgca taaggctatg aagagatacg ccctggttcc tggaacaatt
      121 gcttttacag atgcacatat cgaggtggac atcacttacg ctgagtactt cgaaatgtcc
      181 gttcggttgg cagaagctat gaaacgatat gggctgaata caaatcacag aatcgtcgta
      241 tgcagtgaaa actctcttca attctttatg ccggtgttgg gcgcgttatt tatcggagtt
      301 gcagttgcgc ccgcgaacga catttataat gaacgtgaat tgctcaacag tatgggcatt
      361 tcgcagccta ccgtggtgtt cgtttccaaa aaggggttgc aaaaaatttt gaacgtgcaa
      421 aaaaagctcc caatcatcca aaaaattatt atcatggatt ctaaaacgga ttaccaggga
      481 tttcagtcga tgtacacgtt cgtcacatct catctacctc ccggttttaa tgaatacgat
      541 tttgtgccag agtccttcga tagggacaag acaattgcac tgatcatgaa ctcctctgga
      601 tctactggtc tgcctaaagg tgtcgctctg cctcatagaa ctgcctgcgt gagattctcg
      661 catgccagag atcctatttt tggcaatcaa atcattccgg atactgcgat tttaagtgtt
      721 gttccattcc atcacggttt tggaatgttt actacactcg gatatttgat atgtggattt
      781 cgagtcgtct taatgtatag atttgaagaa gagctgtttc tgaggagcct tcaggattac
      841 aagattcaaa gtgcgctgct ggtgccaacc ctattctcct tcttcgccaa aagcactctg
      901 attgacaaat acgatttatc taatttacac gaaattgctt ctggtggcgc tcccctctct
      961 aaggaagtcg gggaagcggt tgccaagagg ttccatctgc caggtatcag gcaaggatat
     1021 gggctcactg agactacatc agctattctg attacacccg agggggatga taaaccgggc
     1081 gcggtcggta aagttgttcc attttttgaa gcgaaggttg tggatctgga taccgggaaa
     1141 acgctgggcg ttaatcaaag aggcgaactg tgtgtgagag gtcctatgat tatgtccggt
     1201 tatgtaaaca atccggaagc gaccaacgcc ttgattgaca aggatggatg gctacattct
     1261 ggagacatag cttactggga cgaagacgaa cacttcttca tcgttgaccg cctgaagtct
     1321 ctgattaagt acaaaggcta tcaggtggct cccgctgaat tggaatccat cttgctccaa
     1381 caccccaaca tcttcgacgc aggtgtcgca ggtcttcccg acgatgacgc cggtgaactt
     1441 cccgccgccg ttgttgtttt ggagcacgga aagacgatga cggaaaaaga gatcgtggat
     1501 tacgtcgcca gtcaagtaac aaccgcgaaa aagttgcgcg gaggagttgt gtttgtggac
     1561 gaagtaccga aaggtcttac cggaaaactc gacgcaagaa aaatcagaga gatcctcata
     1621 aaggccaaga agggcggaaa gatcgccgtg taattctaga gtcggggcgg ccggccgctt
     1681 cgagcagaca tgataagata cattgatgag tttggacaaa ccacaactag aatgcagtga
     1741 aaaaaatgct ttatttgtga aatttgtgat gctattgctt tatttgtaac cattataagc
     1801 tgcaataaac aagttaacaa caacaattgc attcatttta tgtttcaggt tcagggggag
     1861 gtgtgggagg ttttttaaag caagtaaaac ctctacaaat gtggtaaaat cgataaggat
     1921 ccgtcgaccg atgcccttga gagccttcaa cccagtcagc tccttccggt gggcgcgggg
     1981 catgactatc gtcgccgcac ttatgactgt cttctttatc atgcaactcg taggacaggt
     2041 gccggcagcg ctcttccgct tcctcgctca ctgactcgct gcgctcggtc gttcggctgc
     2101 ggcgagcggt atcagctcac tcaaaggcgg taatacggtt atccacagaa tcaggggata
     2161 acgcaggaaa gaacatgtga gcaaaaggcc agcaaaaggc caggaaccgt aaaaaggccg
     2221 cgttgctggc gtttttccat aggctccgcc cccctgacga gcatcacaaa aatcgacgct
     2281 caagtcagag gtggcgaaac ccgacaggac tataaagata ccaggcgttt ccccctggaa
     2341 gctccctcgt gcgctctcct gttccgaccc tgccgcttac cggatacctg tccgcctttc
     2401 tcccttcggg aagcgtggcg ctttctcata gctcacgctg taggtatctc agttcggtgt
     2461 aggtcgttcg ctccaagctg ggctgtgtgc acgaaccccc cgttcagccc gaccgctgcg
     2521 ccttatccgg taactatcgt cttgagtcca acccggtaag acacgactta tcgccactgg
     2581 cagcagccac tggtaacagg attagcagag cgaggtatgt aggcggtgct acagagttct
     2641 tgaagtggtg gcctaactac ggctacacta gaagaacagt atttggtatc tgcgctctgc
     2701 tgaagccagt taccttcgga aaaagagttg gtagctcttg atccggcaaa caaaccaccg
     2761 ctggtagcgg tggttttttt gtttgcaagc agcagattac gcgcagaaaa aaaggatctc
     2821 aagaagatcc tttgatcttt tctacggggt ctgacgctca gtggaacgaa aactcacgtt
     2881 aagggatttt ggtcatgaga ttatcaaaaa ggatcttcac ctagatcctt ttaaattaaa
     2941 aatgaagttt taaatcaatc taaagtatat atgagtaaac ttggtctgac agttaccaat
     3001 gcttaatcag tgaggcacct atctcagcga tctgtctatt tcgttcatcc atagttgcct
     3061 gactccccgt cgtgtagata actacgatac gggagggctt accatctggc cccagtgctg
     3121 caatgatacc gcgagaccca cgctcaccgg ctccagattt atcagcaata aaccagccag
     3181 ccggaagggc cgagcgcaga agtggtcctg caactttatc cgcctccatc cagtctatta
     3241 attgttgccg ggaagctaga gtaagtagtt cgccagttaa tagtttgcgc aacgttgttg
     3301 ccattgctac aggcatcgtg gtgtcacgct cgtcgtttgg tatggcttca ttcagctccg
     3361 gttcccaacg atcaaggcga gttacatgat cccccatgtt gtgcaaaaaa gcggttagct
     3421 ccttcggtcc tccgatcgtt gtcagaagta agttggccgc agtgttatca ctcatggtta
     3481 tggcagcact gcataattct cttactgtca tgccatccgt aagatgcttt tctgtgactg
     3541 gtgagtactc aaccaagtca ttctgagaat agtgtatgcg gcgaccgagt tgctcttgcc
     3601 cggcgtcaat acgggataat accgcgccac atagcagaac tttaaaagtg ctcatcattg
     3661 gaaaacgttc ttcggggcga aaactctcaa ggatcttacc gctgttgaga tccagttcga
     3721 tgtaacccac tcgtgcaccc aactgatctt cagcatcttt tactttcacc agcgtttctg
     3781 ggtgagcaaa aacaggaagg caaaatgccg caaaaaaggg aataagggcg acacggaaat
     3841 gttgaatact catactcttc ctttttcaat attattgaag catttatcag ggttattgtc
     3901 tcatgagcgg atacatattt gaatgtattt agaaaaataa acaaataggg gttccgcgca
     3961 catttccccg aaaagtgcca cctgnnnnnn nnnnnnnnnn nnnnnnnnnn nnnnnnnnnn
     4021 nnnnnnnnnn nnnnnnnnnn nnnnnnnnnn nnnnnnnnnn nnnnnnnnnn nnnnnnnnnn
     4081 nnnnnnnnnn nnnnnnnnnn nnnnnnnncn nnnnnnnnnn nnnnnnnnnn nnnnnnnnnn
     4141 nnnnnnnnnn nnnnnnnnnn nnnnnnnnnn nnnnnnnnnn nnnnnnnnnn nnnnnnnnnn
     4201 annnnnnnnn nnnnnnnnnn nnnnnnnnnn nnnnnnnnnn nnnnnnnnnn cctttgacgt
     4261 tggagtccac gttctttaat agtggactct tgttccaaac tggaacaaca ctcaacccta
     4321 tctcggtcta ttcttttgat ttataaggga ttttgccgat ttcggcctat tggttaaaaa
     4381 atgagctgat ttaacaaaaa tttaacgcga attttaacaa aatattaacg cttacaattt
     4441 gccattcgcc attcaggctg cgcaactgtt gggaagggcg atcggtgcgg gcctcttcgc
     4501 tattacgcca gcccaagcta ccatgataag taagtaatat taaggtacgg gaggtacttg
     4561 gagcggccgc aataaaatat ctttattttc attacatctg tgtgttggtt ttttgtgtga
     4621 atcgatagta ctaacatacg ctctccatca aaacaaaacg aaacaaaaca aactagcaaa
     4681 ataggctgtc cccagtgcaa gtgcaggtgc cagaacattt ctctatcgat aggtaccgag
     4741 ctcttacgcg tgctagcccg ggctcgagaa ggtcaagtat tcctgtctcc tgctcatcaa
     4801 taacttctct gccagatggc ctcaggtctt tgcattaaca ctcccaggga ggtttggaag
     4861 ttggaaaagt gagaggatta ccttgtcact gagcctgttg gattactgta ttaatctgcc
     4921 ttccgtcatc ctttaatcgt agttttgccc tcaaatgggc attgtttact ccctattgta
     4981 gaagacccca ttgttggcta catcaagctt ggcattccgg tactgttggt aaagccacc
//
